>Addgene plasmid #80415 | DT40 | depositor full sequence | sequence record 151402 | DT40 sequence 5577 bps
TTAACCTGGCTTATCGAAATTAATACGACTCACTATAGGGAGACCGGCAGATCTGATATCATCGATGAAT
TCGAGCTCGGTACCCTAATAGTAATCAATTACGGGGTCATTAGTTCATAGCCCATATATGGAGTTCCGCG
TTACATAACTTACGGTAAATGGCCCGCCTGGCTGACCGCCCAACGACCCCCGCCCATTGACGTCAATAAT
GACGTATGTTCCCATAGTAACGCCAATAGGGACTTTCCATTGACGTCAATGGGTGGAGTATTTACGGTAA
ACTGCCCACTTGGCAGTACATCAAGTGTATCATATGCCAAGTACGCCCCCTATTGACGTCAATGACGGTA
AATGGCCCGCCTGGCATTATGCCCAGTACATGACCTTATGGGACTTTCCTACTTGGCAGTACATCTACGT
ATTAGTCATCGCTATTACCATGGTGATGCGGTTTTGGCAGTACATCAATGGGCGTGGATAGCGGTTTGAC
TCACGGGGATTTCCAAGTCTCCACCCCATTGACGTCAATGGGAGTTTGTTTTGGCACCAAAATCAACGGG
ACTTTCCAAAATGTCGTAACAACTCCGCCCCATTGACGCAAATGGGCGGTAGGCGTGTACGGTGGGAGGT
CTATATAAGCAGAGCTGGTTTAGTGAACCGTCAGATCCGCTAGCGCTACCGGACTCAGATCAGGCTGAGG
CCGAGGTGACGCTGCGGGAGCTCCAGGAAGCCCTGGAGGAGGAGGTGCTCACCCGGCAGAGCCTGAGCCG
GGAGATGGAGGCCATCCGCACGGACAACCAGAACTTCGCCAGGTCGGGATCGGGGCCGGGGCCGGGGCCG
GGATGCGGGCCGGTGGCAACCCTTGGCAGCCCCTCTCGTCCGGCCCGGACGGACTCACCGTCCTTACCTC
CCCACAGTCAACTACGCGAGGCAGAGGCTCGGAACCGGGACCTAGAGGCACACGTCCGGCAGTTGCAGGA
GCGGATGGAGTTGCTGCAGGCAGAGGGAGCCACAGGTGAGTCCCTCATGTGTCCCCTTCCCCGGAGGACC
GGGAGGAGGTGGGCCGTCTGCTCCGCGGGGCGTGTATAGACACCTGGAGGAGGGAAGGGACCCACGCTGG
GGCACGCCGCGCCACCGCCCTCCTTCGCCCCTCCACGCGCCCTATGCCTCTTTCTTCTCCTTCCAGCTGT
CACGGGGGTCCCCAGTCCCCGGGCCACGGATCCACCTTCCCATGTAAGACCCCTCTCTTTCCCCTGCCTC
AGACCTGCTGCCCATTCTGCAGATCCCCTCCCTGGCTCCTGGTCTCCCCGTCCAGATATAGGGCTCACCC
TACGTCTTTGCGACTTTAGAGGGCAGAAGCCCTTTATTCAGCCCCAGATCTCCCTCCGTTCAGGCCTCAC
CAGATTCCCTCCGGGATCTCCCTAGATAACCTCCCCAACCTCGATTCCGCTCGCTGTCTCTCGCCCCACC
GCTGAGGGCTGGGCTGGGCTCCGATCGGGTCACCTGTCCCTTCTCTCTCCAGCTAGATGGCCCCCCGGCC
GTGGCTGTGGGCCAGTGCCCGCTGGTGGGGCCAGGCCCCATGCACCGCCGCCACCTGCTGCTCCCTGCCA
GGGTACGTCCGGCTGCCCACGCCCCCCTCCGCCGTCGCGCCCCGCGCTCCACCCGCCCCGTGCCACCCGC
TTAGCTGCGCATTTGCGGGGCTGGGCCCACGGCAGGAGGGCGGATCTTCGGGCAGCCAATCAACACAGGC
CGCTAGGAAGCAGCCAATGACGAGTTCGGACGGGATTCGAGGCGTGCGAGTGGACTAACAACAGCTGTAG
GCTGTTGGGGCGGGGGCGGGGCGCAGGGAAGAGTGCGGGCCCACCTATGGGCGTAGGCGGGGCGAGTCCC
AGGAGCCAATCAGAGGCCCATGCCGGGTGTTGACCTCGCCCTCTCCCCGCAGGTCCCTAGGCCTGGCCTA
TCGGAGGCGCTTTCCCTGCTCCTGTTCGCCGTTGTTCTGTCTCGTGCCGCCGCCCTGGGCTGCATTGGGT
TGGTGGCCCACGCCGGCCAACTCACCGCAGTCTGGCGCCGCCCAGGAGCCGCCCGCGCTCCCTGAACCCT
AGAACTGTCTTCGACTCCGGGGCCCCGTTGGAAGACTGAGTGCCCGGGGCACGGCACAGAAGCCGCGCCC
ACCGCCTGCCAGTTCACAACCGCTCCGAGCGTGGGTCTCCGCCCAGCTCCAGTCCTGTGATCCGGGCCCG
CCCCCTAGCGGCCGGGGAGGGAGGGGCCGGGTCCGCGGCCGGCGAACGGGGCTCGAAGGGTCCTTGTAGC
CGGGAATGTCGACTGCTGCTGCTGCTGCTGCTGCTGCTGCTGCTGCTGCTGCTGCTGCTGCTGCTGCTGC
TGCTCGACTGCTGCTGCTGCTGCTGCTGCTGCTGCTGCTGCTGCTGCTGCTGCTGCTGCTGCTGCTGCTC
GACGGGGGATCACAGACCATTTCTTTCTTTCGGCCAGGCTGAGGCCCTGACGTGGATGGGCAAACTGCAG
GCCTGGGAAGGCAGCAAGCCGGGCCGTCCGTGTTCCATCCTCCACGCACCCCCACCTATCGTTGGTTCGC
AAAGTGCAAAGCTTTCTTGTGCATGACGCCCTGCTCTGGGGAGCGTCTGGCGCGATCTCTGCCTGCTTAC
TCGGGAAATTTGCTTTTGCCAAACCCGCTTTTTCGGGGATCCCGCGCCCCCCTCCTCACTTGCGCTGCTC
TCGGAGCCCCAGCCGGCTCCGCCCGCTTCGGCGGTTTGGATATTTATTGACCTCGTCCTCCGACTCGCTG
ACAGGCTACAGGACCCCCAACAACCCCAATCCACGTTTTGGATGCACTGAGACCCCGACATTCCTCGGTA
TTTATTGTCTGTCCCCACCTAGGACCCCCACCCCCGACCCTCGCGAATAAAAGGCCCTCCATCTGCCCAA
AGCTCTGGACTCCACAGTGTCCGCGGTTTGCGTTGTGGGCCGGAGCTCCGCAGCGGGCCAATCCGGAGGC
GTGTGGAGGCGGCCGAAGGTCTGGGAGGAGCTAGCGGGATGCGAAGCGGCCGAATCAGGGTTGGGGGAGG
AAAAGCCACGGGGCGGGGCTTTGGCGTCCGGCCAATAGGAGGGCGAGCGGGCCACCCGGAGGCACCGCCC
CCGCCCAGCTGTGGCCCAGCTGTGCCACCGAGCGTCGAGAAGAGGGGGCTGGGCTGGCAGCGCGCGCGGC
CATCCTCCTTCCACTGCGCCTGCGCTCGAGTTCTATAGTGTCACCTAAATCGTATGTGTATGATACATAA
GGTTATGTATTAATTGTAGCCGCGTTCTAACGACAATATGTCCATATGGTGCACTCTCAGTACAATCTGC
TCTGATGCCGCATAGTTAAGCCAGCCCCGACACCCGCCAACACCCGCTGACGCGCCCTGACGGGCTTGTC
TGCTCCCGGCATCCGCTTACAGACAAGCTGTGACCGTCTCCGGGAGCTGCATGTGTCAGAGGTTTTCACC
GTCATCACCGAAACGCGCGAGACGAAAGGGCCTCGTGATACGCCTATTTTTATAGGTTAATGTCATGATA
ATAATGGTTTCTTAGACGTCAGGTGGCACTTTTCGGGGAAATGTGCGCGGAACCCCTATTTGTTTATTTT
TCTAAATACATTCAAATATGTATCCGCTCATGAGACAATAACCCTGATAAATGCTTCAATAATATTGAAA
AAGGAAGAGTATGAGTATTCAACATTTCCGTGTCGCCCTTATTCCCTTTTTTGCGGCATTTTGCCTTCCT
GTTTTTGCTCACCCAGAAACGCTGGTGAAAGTAAAAGATGCTGAAGATCAGTTGGGTGCACGAGTGGGTT
ACATCGAACTGGATCTCAACAGCGGTAAGATCCTTGAGAGTTTTCGCCCCGAAGAACGTTTTCCAATGAT
GAGCACTTTTAAAGTTCTGCTATGTGGCGCGGTATTATCCCGTATTGACGCCGGGCAAGAGCAACTCGGT
CGCCGCATACACTATTCTCAGAATGACTTGGTTGAGTACTCACCAGTCACAGAAAAGCATCTTACGGATG
GCATGACAGTAAGAGAATTATGCAGTGCTGCCATAAGCATGAGTGATAACACTGCGGCCAACTTACTTCT
GACAACGATCGGAGGACCGAAGGAGCTAACCGCTTTTTTTCACAACATGGGGGATCATGTAACTCGCCTT
GATCGTTGGGAACCGGAGCTGAATGAAGCCATACCAAACGACGAGCGTGACACCACGATGCCTGTAGCAA
TGGCAACAACGTTGCGCAAACTATTAACTGGCGAACTACTTACTCTAGCTTCCCGGCAACAATTAATAGA
CTGGATGGAGGCGGATAAAGTTGCAGGACCACTTCTGCGCTCGGCCCTTCCGGCTGGCTGGTTTATTGCT
GATAAATCTGGAGCCGGTGAGCGTGGGTCTCGCGGTATCATTGCAGCACTGGGGCCAGATGGTAAGCCCT
CCCGTATCGTAGTTATCTACACGACGGGCAGTCAGGCAACTATGGATGAACGAAATAGACAGATCGCTGA
GATAGGTGCCTCACTGATTAAGCATTGGTAACTGTCAGACCAAGTTTACTCATATATACTTTAGATTGAT
TTAAAACTTCATTTTTAATTTAAAAGGATCTAGGTGAAGATCCTTTTTGATAATCTCATGACCAAAATCC
CTTAACGTGAGTTTTCGTTCCACTGAGCGTCAGACCCCGTAGAAAAGATCAAAGGATCTTCTTGAGATCC
TTTTTTTCTGCGCGTAATCTGCTGCTTGCAAACAAAAAAACCACCGCTACCAGCGGTGGTTTGTTTGCCG
GATCAAGAGCTACCAACTCTTTTTCCGAAGGTAACTGGCTTCAGCAGAGCGCAGATACCAAATACTGTCC
TTCTAGTGTAGCCGTAGTTAGGCCACCACTTCAAGAACTCTGTAGCACCGCCTACATACCTCGCTCTGCT
AATCCTGTTACCAGTGGCTGCTGCCAGTGGCGATAAGTCGTGTCTTACCGGGTTGGACTCAAGACGATAG
TTACCGGATAAGGCGCAGCGGTCGGGCTGAACGGGGGGTTCGTGCACACAGCCCAGCTTGGAGCGAACGA
CCTACACCGAACTGAGATACCTACAGCGTGAGCATTGAGAAAGCGCCACGCTTCCCGAAGGGAGAAAGGC
GGACAGGTATCCGGTAAGCGGCAGGGTCGGAACAGGAGAGCGCACGAGGGAGCTTCCAGGGGGGAACGCC
TGGTATCTTTATAGTCCTGTCGGGTTTCGCCACCTCTGACTTGAGCGTCGATTTTTGTGATGCTCGTCAG
GGGGGCCGAGCCTATGGAAAAACGCCAGCAACGCGGCCTTTTTACGGTTCCTGGCCTTTTGCTGGCCTTT
TGCTCACATGTTCTTTCCTGCGTTATCCCCTGATTCTGTGGATAACCGTATTACCGCCTTTGAGTGAGCT
GATACCGCTCGCCGCAGCCGAACGACCGAGCGCAGCGAGTCAGTGAGCGAGGAAGCGGAAGAGCGCCCAA
TACGCAAACCGCCTCTCCCCGCGCGTTGGCCGATTCATTAATGCAGG
Features (pLannotate 1.2.2; 13 found; start..end, strand, type, name):
     21..39      +  promoter       T7 promoter: promoter for bacteriophage T7 RNA polymerase
     67..85      +  misc_feature   MCS (fragment): pUC18/19 multiple cloning site
    139..442     +  enhancer       CMV enhancer: human cytomegalovirus immediate early enhancer
    443..646     +  promoter       CMV promoter: human cytomegalovirus (CMV) immediate early promoter
    669..691     +  misc_feature   MCS (fragment): multiple cloning site
    697..1050    +  CDS            DMPK (fragment): DMPK_HUMAN - Also known as DM1PK, MDPK. Experimental evidence at protein level: Swiss-Prot protein existence level 1. Non-receptor serine/threonine protein kinase which is necessary for the maintenance of skeletal muscle structure and function. May play a role in myocyte differentiation and survival by regulating the integrity of the nuclear envelope and the expression of muscle-specific genes. May also phosphorylate PPP1R12A and inhibit the myosin phosphatase activity to regulate myosin phosphorylation. Also critical to the modulation of cardiac contractility and to the maintenance of proper
   3252..3270    -  promoter       SP6 promoter: promoter for bacteriophage SP6 RNA polymerase
   3333..3384    -  misc_feature   bom (fragment): basis of mobility region from pBR322
   3486..3521    -  CDS            rop (fragment): Rop protein, which maintains plasmids at low copy number; rop
   3616..3720    +  promoter       AmpR promoter: bla
   3721..4581    +  CDS            AmpR: β-lactamase; bla; confers resistance to ampicillin, carbenicillin, and related antibiotics
   4752..5340    +  rep_origin     ori: high-copy-number ColE1/pMB1/pBR322/pUC origin of replication
   5523..5576    +  CDS            lacI (fragment): lac repressor; lacI; The lac repressor binds to the lac operator to inhibit transcription in E. coli. This inhibition can be relieved by adding lactose or isopropyl-β-D-thiogalactopyranoside (IPTG).
