[The description below was written by a language model from this plasmid's Addgene catalogue record and pLannotate feature annotations shown in this document.]
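Description:
DT40 is a mammalian expression plasmid built on the small pSP72-type cloning backbone. It is propagated in E. coli as a high-copy plasmid using a ColE1/pUC-type origin, with selection by the β-lactamase (AmpR) gene for ampicillin resistance. The feature table also picks up short remnants of bom, rop and lacI in the backbone. The T7 and SP6 phage promoters characteristic of this vector family flank the inserted cassette.

The payload is a human DMPK genomic segment spanning exons 11 to 15, placed downstream of the human cytomegalovirus immediate-early enhancer and promoter, so that it is transcribed in transfected mammalian cells. A tract of 40 CTG repeats has been introduced in exon 15, at the position where the natural repeat lies. The tract is "interrupted": it was assembled by concatemerising blocks of 20 CTGs through ligated SalI and XhoI ends, which leaves a short non-repeat junction between the blocks. The automated annotation recognises only a DMPK coding fragment at the start of the insert. The rest of the genomic segment, including the repeat tract, is not annotated, and no polyadenylation signal is annotated separately.

The stated purpose is to express RNA carrying 40 interrupted CUG repeats in their native DMPK context. The associated work concerns muscleblind proteins and the regulation of alternative splicing, which fits a use in studying the cellular effects of CUG-repeat RNA, although the record does not describe specific experiments. The depositor notes some discrepancies between the repository's quality-control sequence and the deposited sequence, and reports that these do not affect plasmid function.
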