Addgene plasmid #80415: DT40
Purpose: Expresses 40 interrupted CUG repeats in the context of human DMPK genomic segment containing exons 11-15 with repeats inserted at site in exon 15 that contains the repeats
Depositing lab: Thomas Cooper. Depositing organization: Baylor College of Medicine. Publication: Muscleblind proteins regulate alternative splicing. Ho TH, Charlet-B N, Poulos MG, Singh G, Swanson MS, Cooper TA. EMBO J. 2004 Aug 4;23(15):3103-12. Epub 2004 Jul 15. 10.1038/sj.emboj.7600300 PubMed 15257297.
Backbone
  Vector backbone: sp72
  Backbone size w/o insert (bp): 2400
  Total vector size (bp): 5577
  Modifications to backbone: the interrupted repeats contain 20 CTGs with TCGAC interruptions where SalI and XhoI sites were ligated to concatermize the sets of 20 repeats
  Vector type: Mammalian Expression
Growth in bacteria
  Bacterial resistance: Ampicillin, 100 μg/mL
  Growth temperature: 37°C
  Growth strain: DH5alpha
  Copy number: High Copy
Gene/Insert
  Gene/Insert name: human DMPK exons 11-15 with 40 interrupted CTG repeats
  Species: H. sapiens (human)
  Insert size (bp): 3253
  Entrez Gene: DMPK (a.k.a. DM, DM1, DM1PK, DMK, MDPK, MT-PK)
Terms and licenses: Academic/Nonprofit Terms; Industry Terms: Not Available to Industry
Depositor comments: Please note that there are some discrepancies between Addgene's quality control sequences and the depositor's sequence. The depositor noted that these discrepancies do NOT affect plasmid function.
How to cite: DT40 was a gift from Thomas Cooper (Addgene plasmid # 80415 ; http://n2t.net/addgene:80415 ; RRID:Addgene_80415)
