>Addgene plasmid #80415 | DT40 | addgene partial sequence | sequence record 156735 | SP6 5'-ATTTAGGTGACACTATAG-3'
GAGGATGGCCGCGCGCGCTGCCAGCCCAGCCCCCTCTTCTCGACGCTCGGTGGCACAGCTGGGCCACAGC
TGGGCGGGGGCGGTGCCTCCGGGTGGCCCGCTCGCCCTCCTATTGGCCGGACGCCAAAGCCCCGCCCCGT
GGCTTTTCCTCCCCCAACCCTGATTCGGCCGCTTCGCATCCCGCTAGCTCCTCCCAGACCTTCGGCCGCC
TCCACACGCCTCCGGATTGGCCCGCTGCGGAGCCTCCGGCCCACAACGCAAACCGCGGACACTGTGGAGT
CCAGAGCTTTGGGCAGATGGAGGGCCTTTTATTCGCGAGGGTCGGGGGTGGGGGTCCTAGGTGGGGACAG
ACAATAGATACCGAGGAATGTCGGGGTCTCAGTGCATCCAAAACGTGGATTGGGGTTGTTGGGGGTCCTG
TAGCCTGTCAGCGAGTCGGAGGACGAGGTCAATAAATATCCAAACCGCCGAAGCGGGCGGAGCCGGCTGG
GGCTCCGAGAGCAGCGCAAGTGAGGAGGGGGGCGCGGGATCCCCGAAAAAGCGGGTTTGGCAAAAGCAAA
TTTCCCGAGTAAGCAGGCAGAGATCGCGCCAGACGCTCCCCAGAGCAGGGCGTCATGCACAAGAAAGCTT
TGCACTTTGCGAACCAACGATAGGTGGGGGTGCGTGGAGGATGGAACACGGACGGCCCGGCTTGCTGCCT
TCCCAGGCCTGCAGTTTGCCCATCCACGTCAGGGCCTCAGCCTGGCCGAAAGAAAGAAATGGTCTGTGAT
CCCCCGTCGAGCACAGCGCAGCAGCAGCAGCAGCAGCAGCAGCAGCAGCAGCAGCAGCAGCAGCAGCAGT
CGAGCAGCAGCAGCAGCAGCAGCAGCAGCAGCAGCAGCAGCAGCAGCAGCAGCAGCAGCAGCAGTCGACA
TTCCCGGCTACAAGGACCCTTCGAGCCCCGTTCGCCGGCCGCGGAAC
