>Addgene plasmid #80415 | DT40 | addgene partial sequence | sequence record 156737 | CMV-F 5'-CGCAAATGGGCGGTAGGCGTG-3'
TTTAGTGAACCGTCAGATCCGCTAGCGCTACCGGACTCAGATCAGGCTGAGGCCGAGGTGACGCTGCGGG
AGCTCCAGGAAGCCCTGGAGGAGGAGGTGCTCACCCGGCAGAGCCTGAGCCGGGAGATGGAGGCCATCCG
CACGGACAACCAGAACTTCGCCAGGTCGGGATCGGGGCCGGGGCCGGGGCCGGGATGCGGGCCGGTGGCA
ACCCTTGGCAGCCCCTCTCGTCCGGCCCGGACGGACTCACCGTCCTTACCTCCCCACAGTCAACTACGCG
AGGCAGAGGCTCGGAACCGGGACCTAGAGGCACACGTCCGGCAGTTGCAGGAGCGGATGGAGTTGCTGCA
GGCAGAGGGAGCCACAGGTGAGTCCCTCATGTGTCCCCTTCCCCGGAGGACCGGGAGGAGGTGGGCCGTC
TGCTCCGCGGGGCGTGTATAGACACCTGGAGGAGGGAAGGGACCCACGCTGGGGCACGCCGCGCCACCGC
CCTCCTTCGCCCCTCCACGCGCCCTATGCCTCTTTCTTCTCCTTCCAGCTGTCACGGGGGTCCCCAGTCC
CCGGGCCACGGATCCACCTTCCCATGTAAGACCCCTCTCTTTCCCCTGCCTCAGACCTGCTGCCCATTCT
GCAGATCCCCTCCCTGGCTCCTGGTCTCCCCGTCCAGATATAGGGCTCACCCTACGTCTTTGCGACTTTA
GAGGGCAGAAGCCCTTTATTCAGCCCCAGATCTCCCTCCGTTCAGGCCTCACCAGATTCCCTCCGGGATC
TCCCTAGATAACCTCCCCAACCTCGATTCCCCTCGCTGTCTCTCGCCCCACCGCTGAGGGCTGGGCTGGG
CTCCGATCGGGTCACCTGTCCCTTCTCTCTCCAGCTAGATGGCCCCCCGGCCGTGGCTGTGGGCCAGTGC
